>Addgene plasmid #77496 | RET gRNA (BRDN0001147871) | addgene full sequence | sequence record 187876 | Addgene Assembled Sequence
CCCGGGTGCAAAGATGGATAAAGTTTTAAACAGAGAGGAATCTTTGCAGCTAATGGACCTTCTAGGTCTT
GAAAGGAGTGGGAATTGGCTCCGGTGCCCGTCAGTGGGCAGAGCGCACATCGCCCACAGTCCCCGAGAAG
TTGGGGGGAGGGGTCGGCAATTGATCCGGTGCCTAGAGAAGGTGGCGCGGGGTAAACTGGGAAAGTGATG
TCGTGTACTGGCTCCGCCTTTTTCCCGAGGGTGGGGGAGAACCGTATATAAGTGCAGTAGTCGCCGTGAA
CGTTCTTTTTCGCAACGGGTTTGCCGCCAGAACACAGGTAAGTGCCGTGTGTGGTTCCCGCGGGCCTGGC
CTCTTTACGGGTTATGGCCCTTGCGTGCCTTGAATTACTTCCACCTGGCTGCAGTACGTGATTCTTGATC
CCGAGCTTCGGGTTGGAAGTGGGTGGGAGAGTTCGAGGCCTTGCGCTTAAGGAGCCCCTTCGCCTCGTGC
TTGAGTTGAGGCCTGGCCTGGGCGCTGGGGCCGCCGCGTGCGAATCTGGTGGCACCTTCGCGCCTGTCTC
GCTGCTTTCGATAAGTCTCTAGCCATTTAAAATTTTTGATGACCTGCTGCGACGCTTTTTTTCTGGCAAG
ATAGTCTTGTAAATGCGGGCCAAGATCTGCACACTGGTATTTCGGTTTTTGGGGCCGCGGGCGGCGACGG
GGCCCGTGCGTCCCAGCGCACATGTTCGGCGAGGCGGGGCCTGCGAGCGCGGCCACCGAGAATCGGACGG
GGGTAGTCTCAAGCTGGCCGGCCTGCTCTGGTGCCTGGCCTCGCGCCGCCGTGTATCGCCCCGCCCTGGG
CGGCAAGGCTGGCCCGGTCGGCACCAGTTGCGTGAGCGGAAAGATGGCCGCTTCCCGGCCCTGCTGCAGG
GAGCTCAAAATGGAGGACGCGGCGCTCGGGAGAGCGGGCGGGTGAGTCACCCACACAAAGGAAAAGGGCC
TTTCCGTCCTCAGCCGTCGCTTCATGTGACTCCACGGAGTACCGGGCGCCGTCCAGGCACCTCGATTAGT
TCTCGAGCTTTTGGAGTACGTCGTCTTTAGGTTGGGGGGAGGGGTTTTATGCGATGGAGTTTCCCCACAC
TGAGTGGGTGGAGACTGAAGTTAGGCCAGCTTGGCACTTGATGTAATTCTCCTTGGAATTTGCCCTTTTT
GAGTTTGGATCTTGGTTCATTCTCAAGCCTCAGACAGTGGTTCAAAGTTTTTTTCTTCCATTTCAGGTGT
CGTGACGTACGGCCACCATGACCGAGTACAAGCCCACGGTGCGCCTCGCCACCCGCGACGACGTCCCCAG
GGCCGTACGCACCCTCGCCGCCGCGTTCGCCGACTACCCCGCCACGCGCCACACCGTCGATCCGGACCGC
CACATCGAGCGGGTCACCGAGCTGCAAGAACTCTTCCTCACGCGCGTCGGGCTCGACATCGGCAAGGTGT
GGGTCGCGGACGACGGCGCCGCCGTGGCGGTCTGGACCACGCCGGAGAGCGTCGAAGCGGGGGCGGTGTT
CGCCGAGATCGGCCCGCGCATGGCCGAGTTGAGCGGTTCCCGGCTGGCCGCGCAGCAACAGATGGAAGGC
CTCCTGGCGCCGCACCGGCCCAAGGAGCCCGCGTGGTTCCTGGCCACCGTCGGAGTCTCGCCCGACCACC
AGGGCAAGGGTCTGGGCAGCGCCGTCGTGCTCCCCGGAGTGGAGGCGGCCGAGCGCGCCGGGGTGCCCGC
CTTCCTGGAGACCTCCGCGCCCCGCAACCTCCCCTTCTACGAGCGGCTCGGCTTCACCGTCACCGCCGAC
GTCGAGGTGCCCGAAGGACCGCGCACCTGGTGCATGACCCGCAAGCCCGGTGCCTGAACGCGTTAAGTCG
ACAATCAACCTCTGGATTACAAAATTTGTGAAAGATTGACTGGTATTCTTAACTATGTTGCTCCTTTTAC
GCTATGTGGATACGCTGCTTTAATGCCTTTGTATCATGCTATTGCTTCCCGTATGGCTTTCATTTTCTCC
TCCTTGTATAAATCCTGGTTGCTGTCTCTTTATGAGGAGTTGTGGCCCGTTGTCAGGCAACGTGGCGTGG
TGTGCACTGTGTTTGCTGACGCAACCCCCACTGGTTGGGGCATTGCCACCACCTGTCAGCTCCTTTCCGG
GACTTTCGCTTTCCCCCTCCCTATTGCCACGGCGGAACTCATCGCCGCCTGCCTTGCCCGCTGCTGGACA
GGGGCTCGGCTGTTGGGCACTGACAATTCCGTGGTGTTGTCGGGGAAATCATCGTCCTTTCCTTGGCTGC
TCGCCTGTGTTGCCACCTGGATTCTGCGCGGGACGTCCTTCTGCTACGTCCCTTCGGCCCTCAATCCAGC
GGACCTTCCTTCCCGCGGCCTGCTGCCGGCTCTGCGGCCTCTTCCGCGTCTTCGCCTTCGCCCTCAGACG
AGTCGGATCTCCCTTTGGGCCGCCTCCCCGCGTCGACTTTAAGACCAATGACTTACAAGGCAGCTGTAGA
TCTTAGCCACTTTTTAAAAGAAAAGGGGGGACTGGAAGGGCTAATTCACTCCCAACGAAGACAAGATCTG
CTTTTTGCTTGTACTGGGTCTCTCTGGTTAGACCAGATCTGAGCCTGGGAGCTCTCTGGCTAACTAGGGA
ACCCACTGCTTAAGCCTCAATAAAGCTTGCCTTGAGTGCTTCAAGTAGTGTGTGCCCGTCTGTTGTGTGA
CTCTGGTAACTAGAGATCCCTCAGACCCTTTTAGTCAGTGTGGAAAATCTCTAGCAGTACGTATAGTAGT
TCATGTCATCTTATTATTCAGTATTTATAACTTGCAAAGAAATGAATATCAGAGAGTGAGAGGAACTTGT
TTATTGCAGCTTATAATGGTTACAAATAAAGCAATAGCATCACAAATTTCACAAATAAAGCATTTTTTTC
ACTGCATTCTAGTTGTGGTTTGTCCAAACTCATCAATGTATCTTATCATGTCTGGCTCTAGCTATCCCGC
CCCTAACTCCGCCCATCCCGCCCCTAACTCCGCCCAGTTCCGCCCATTCTCCGCCCCATGGCTGACTAAT
TTTTTTTATTTATGCAGAGGCCGAGGCCGCCTCGGCCTCTGAGCTATTCCAGAAGTAGTGAGGAGGCTTT
TTTGGAGGCCTAGGGACGTACCCAATTCGCCCTATAGTGAGTCGTATTACGCGCGCTCACTGGCCGTCGT
TTTACAACGTCGTGACTGGGAAAACCCTGGCGTTACCCAACTTAATCGCCTTGCAGCACATCCCCCTTTC
GCCAGCTGGCGTAATAGCGAAGAGGCCCGCACCGATCGCCCTTCCCAACAGTTGCGCAGCCTGAATGGCG
AATGGG
[124 nt withheld, positions 3367-3490]
C
[91 nt withheld, positions 3492-3582]
A
[49 nt withheld, positions 3584-3632]
CCTTTGACGTTGGAGTCCACGTTCTTT
[37 nt withheld, positions 3660-3696]
ACCCTATCTCGGTCTATTCTTTTGATTTATAAGGGATTTTGCCGATTTCGGCCTATTGGTTAAAAAATGA
GCTGATTTAACAAAAATTTAACGCGAATTTTAACAAAATATTAACGCTTACAATTTAGGTGGCACTTTTC
GGGGAAATGTGCGCGGAACCCCTATTTGTTTATTTTTCTAAATACATTCAAATATGTATCCGCTCATGAG
ACAATAACCCTGATAAATGCTTCAATAATATTGAAAAAGGAAGAGTATGAGTATTCAACATTTCCGTGTC
GCCCTTATTCCCTTTTTTGCGGCATTTTGCCTTCCTGTTTTTGCTCACCCAGAAACGCTGGTGAAAGTAA
AAGATGCTGAAGATCAGTTGGGTGCACGAGTGGGTTACATCGAACTGGATCTCAACAGCGGTAAGATCCT
TGAGAGTTTTCGCCCCGAAGAACGTTTTCCAATGATGAGCACTTTTAAAGTTCTGCTATGTGGCGCGGTA
TTATCCCGTATTGACGCCGGGCAAGAGCAACTCGGTCGCCGCATACACTATTCTCAGAATGACTTGGTTG
AGTACTCACCAGTCACAGAAAAGCATCTTACGGATGGCATGACAGTAAGAGAATTATGCAGTGCTGCCAT
AACCATGAGTGATAACACTGCGGCCAACTTACTTCTGACAACGATCGGAGGACCGAAGGAGCTAACCGCT
TTTTTGCACAACATGGGGGATCATGTAACTCGCCTTGATCGTTGGGAACCGGAGCTGAATGAAGCCATAC
CAAACGACGAGCGTGACACCACGATGCCTGTAGCAATGGCAACAACGTTGCGCAAACTATTAACTGGCGA
ACTACTTACTCTAGCTTCCCGGCAACAATTAATAGACTGGATGGAGGCGGATAAAGTTGCAGGACCACTT
CTGCGCTCGGCCCTTCCGGCTGGCTGGTTTATTGCTGATAAATCTGGAGCCGGTGAGCGTGGGTCTCGCG
GTATCATTGCAGCACTGGGGCCAGATGGTAAGCCCTCCCGTATCGTAGTTATCTACACGACGGGGAGTCA
GGCAACTATGGATGAACGAAATAGACAGATCGCTGAGATAGGTGCCTCACTGATTAAGCATTGGTAACTG
TCAGACCAAGTTTACTCATATATACTTTAGATTGATTTAAAACTTCATTTTTAATTTAAAAGGATCTAGG
TGAAGATCCTTTTTGATAATCTCATGACCAAAATCCCTTAACGTGAGTTTTCGTTCCACTGAGCGTCAGA
CCCCGTAGAAAAGATCAAAGGATCTTCTTGAGATCCTTTTTTTCTGCGCGTAATCTGCTGCTTGCAAACA
AAAAAACCACCGCTACCAGCGGTGGTTTGTTTGCCGGATCAAGAGCTACCAACTCTTTTTCCGAAGGTAA
CTGGCTTCAGCAGAGCGCAGATACCAAATACTGTTCTTCTAGTGTAGCCGTAGTTAGGCCACCACTTCAA
GAACTCTGTAGCACCGCCTACATACCTCGCTCTGCTAATCCTGTTACCAGTGGCTGCTGCCAGTGGCGAT
AAGTCGTGTCTTACCGGGTTGGACTCAAGACGATAGTTACCGGATAAGGCGCAGCGGTCGGGCTGAACGG
GGGGTTCGTGCACACAGCCCAGCTTGGAGCGAACGACCTACACCGAACTGAGATACCTACAGCGTGAGCT
ATGAGAAAGCGCCACGCTTCCCGAAGGGAGAAAGGCGGACAGGTATCCGGTAAGCGGCAGGGTCGGAACA
GGAGAGCGCACGAGGGAGCTTCCAGGGGGAAACGCCTGGTATCTTTATAGTCCTGTCGGGTTTCGCCACC
TCTGACTTGAGCGTCGATTTTTGTGATGCTCGTCAGGGGGGCGGAGCCTATGGAAAAACGCCAGCAACGC
GGCCTTTTTACGGTTCCTGGCCTTTTGCTGGCCTTTTGCTCACATGTTCTTTCCTGCGTTATCCCCTGAT
TCTGTGGATAACCGTATTACCGCCTTTGAGTGAGCTGATACCGCTCGCCGCAGCCGAACGACCGAGCGCA
GCGAGTCAGTGAGCGAGGAAGCGGAAGAGCGCCCAATACGCAAACCGCCTCTCCCCGCGCGTTGGCCGAT
TCATTAATGCAGCTGGCACGACAGGTTTCCCGACTGGAAAGCGGGCAGTGAGCGCAACGCAATTAATGTG
AGTTAGCTCACTCATTAGGCACCCCAGGCTTTACACTTTATGCTTCCGGCTCGTATGTTGTGTGGAATTG
TGAGCGGATAACAATTTCACACAGGAAACAGCTATGACCATGATTACGCCAAGCGCGCAATTAACCCTCA
CTAAAGGGAACAAAAGCTGGAGCTGCAAGCTTAATGTAGTCTTATGCAATACTCTTGTAGTCTTGCAACA
TGGTAACGATGAGTTAGCAACATGCCTTACAAGGAGAGAAAAAGCACCGTGCATGCCGATTGGTGGAAGT
AAGGTGGTACGATCGTGCCTTATTAGGAAGGCAACAGACGGGTCTGACATGGATTGGACGAACCACTGAA
TTGCCGCATTGCAGAGATATTGTATTTAAGTGCCTAGCTCGATACATAAACGGGTCTCTCTGGTTAGACC
AGATCTGAGCCTGGGAGCTCTCTGGCTAACTAGGGAACCCACTGCTTAAGCCTCAATAAAGCTTGCCTTG
AGTGCTTCAAGTAGTGTGTGCCCGTCTGTTGTGTGACTCTGGTAACTAGAGATCCCTCAGACCCTTTTAG
TCAGTGTGGAAAATCTCTAGCAGTGGCGCCCGAACAGGGACTTGAAAGCGAAAGGGAAACCAGAGGAGCT
CTCTCGACGCAGGACTCGGCTTGCTGAAGCGCGCACGGCAAGAGGCGAGGGGCGGCGACTGGTGAGTACG
CCAAAAATTTTGACTAGCGGAGGCTAGAAGGAGAGAGATGGGTGCGAGAGCGTCAGTATTAAGCGGGGGA
GAATTAGATCGCGATGGGAAAAAATTCGGTTAAGGCCAGGGGGAAAGAAAAAATATAAATTAAAACATAT
AGTATGGGCAAGCAGGGAGCTAGAACGATTCGCAGTTAATCCTGGCCTGTTAGAAACATCAGAAGGCTGT
AGACAAATACTGGGACAGCTACAACCATCCCTTCAGACAGGATCAGAAGAACTTAGATCATTATATAATA
CAGTAGCAACCCTCTATTGTGTGCATCAAAGGATAGAGATAAAAGACACCAAGGAAGCTTTAGACAAGAT
AGAGGAAGAGCAAAACAAAAGTAAGACCACCGCACAGCAAGCGGCCGCTGATCTTCAGACCTGGAGGAGG
AGATATGAGGGACAATTGGAGAAGTGAATTATATAAATATAAAGTAGTAAAAATTGAACCATTAGGAGTA
GCACCCACCAAGGCAAAGAGAAGAGTGGTGCAGAGAGAAAAAAGAGCAGTGGGAATAGGAGCTTTGTTCC
TTGGGTTCTTGGGAGCAGCAGGAAGCACTATGGGCGCAGCGTCAATGACGCTGACGGTACAGGCCAGACA
ATTATTGTCTGGTATAGTGCAGCAGCAGAACAATTTGCTGAGGGCTATTGAGGCGCAACAGCATCTGTTG
CAACTCACAGTCTGGGGCATCAAGCAGCTCCAGGCAAGAATCCTGGCTGTGGAAAGATACCTAAAGGATC
AACAGCTCCTGGGGATTTGGGGTTGCTCTGGAAAACTCATTTGCACCACTGCTGTGCCTTGGAATGCTAG
TTGGAGTAATAAATCTCTGGAACAGATTTGGAATCACACGACCTGGATGGAGTGGGACAGAGAAATTAAC
AATTACACAAGCTTAATACACTCCTTAATTGAAGAATCGCAAAACCAGCAAGAAAAGAATGAACAAGAAT
TATTGGAATTAGATAAATGGGCAAGTTTGTGGAATTGGTTTAACATAACAAATTGGCTGTGGTATATAAA
ATTATTCATAATGATAGTAGGAGGCTTGGTAGGTTTAAGAATAGTTTTTGCTGTACTTTCTATAGTGAAT
AGAGTTAGGCAGGGATATTCACCATTATCGTTTCAGACCCACCTCCCAACCCCGAGGGGACCCAGAGAGG
GCCTATTTCCCATGATTCCTTCATATTTGCATATACGATACAAGGCTGTTAGAGAGATAATTAGAATTAA
TTTGACTGTAAACACAAAGATATTAGTACAAAATACGTGACGTAGAAAGTAATAATTTCTTGGGTAGTTT
GCAGTTTTAAAATTATGTTTTAAAATGGACTATCATATGCTTACCGTAACTTGAAAGTATTTCGATTTCT
TGGCTTTATATATCTTGTGGAAAGGACGAAACACCGTGCCGAACTTCACTACATGGGTTTTAGAGCTAGA
AATAGCAAGTTAAAATAAGGCTAGTCCGTTATCAACTTGAAAAAGTGGCACCGAGTCGGTGCTTTTTTAA
GCTTGGCGTAACTAGATCTTGAGACAAATGGCAGTATTCATCCACAATTTTAAAAGAAAAGGGGGGATTG
GGGGGTACAGTGCAGGGGAAAGAATAGTAGACATAATAGCAACAGACATACAAACTAAAGAATTACAAAA
ACAAATTACAAAAATTCAAAATTTTCGGGTTTATTACAGGGACAGCAGAGATCCACTTTGGCGCCGGCTC
GAGGGGG
Features (pLannotate 1.2.2; 29 found; start..end, strand, type, name):
     14..80      +  CDS            small t antigen (fragment): SV40 (simian virus 40) small t antigen
    106..317     +  promoter       EF-1α core promoter: core promoter for human elongation factor EF-1α
    318..1256    +  intron         EF-1α intron A: intron upstream of the start codon of human EF-1α
   1278..1877    +  CDS            PuroR (fragment): puromycin N-acetyltransferase; pac from Streptomyces; confers resistance to puromycin
   1893..2481    +  misc_feature   WPRE: woodchuck hepatitis virus posttranscriptional regulatory element
   2532..2551    +  misc_feature   cPPT/CTS (fragment): central polypurine tract and central termination sequence of HIV-1
   2553..2786    +  LTR            3' LTR (ΔU3): self-inactivating 3' long terminal repeat (LTR) from HIV-1
   2864..2985    +  polyA_signal   SV40 poly(A) signal: SV40 polyadenylation signal
   3025..3160    +  rep_origin     SV40 ori: SV40 origin of replication
   3181..3199    -  promoter       T7 promoter: promoter for bacteriophage T7 RNA polymerase
   3207..3362    +  CDS            lacZα (fragment): LacZα fragment of β-galactosidase; lacZ fragment
   3367..3795    +  rep_origin     f1 ori (sequence partly withheld): f1 bacteriophage origin of replication; arrow indicates direction of (+) strand synthesis
   3848..3952    +  promoter       AmpR promoter: bla
   3953..4813    +  CDS            AmpR: β-lactamase; bla; confers resistance to ampicillin, carbenicillin, and related antibiotics
   4984..5572    +  rep_origin     ori: high-copy-number ColE1/pMB1/pBR322/pUC origin of replication
   5755..5847    +  CDS            lacI (fragment): lac repressor; lacI; The lac repressor binds to the lac operator to inhibit transcription in E. coli. This inhibition can be relieved by adding lactose or isopropyl-β-D-thiogalactopyranoside (IPTG).
   5860..5881    +  protein_bind   CAP binding site: CAP binding activates transcription in the presence of cAMP. E. coli catabolite activator protein
   5896..5926    +  promoter       lac promoter: promoter for the E. coli lac operon
   5934..5950    +  protein_bind   lac operator: The lac repressor binds to the lac operator to inhibit transcription in E. coli. This inhibition can be relieved by adding lactose or isopropyl-β-D-thiogalactopyranoside (IPTG). lac repressor encoded by lacI
   5995..6013    +  promoter       T3 promoter: promoter for bacteriophage T3 RNA polymerase
   6041..6267    +  promoter       RSV promoter: Rous sarcoma virus enhancer/promoter
   6268..6448    +  LTR            5' LTR (truncated): truncated 5' long terminal repeat (LTR) from HIV-1
   6495..6620    +  misc_feature   HIV-1 Ψ: packaging signal of human immunodeficiency virus type 1
   6604..6967    +  CDS            HIV-1 gag (fragment): gag protein from human immunodeficiency virus 1; gag
   7113..7346    +  misc_feature   RRE: The Rev response element (RRE) of HIV-1 allows for Rev-dependent mRNA export from the nucleus to the cytoplasm.
   7723..7749    +  CDS            Rev (fragment): human immunodeficiency virus 1 (HIV-1) Rev protein; rev; enhances nuclear export of unspliced and incompletely spliced viral mRNAs
   7753..7993    +  promoter       U6 promoter: RNA polymerase III promoter for human U6 snRNA
   8023..8098    +  misc_RNA       gRNA scaffold: guide RNA scaffold for the Streptococcus pyogenes CRISPR/Cas9 system
   8154..8271    +  misc_feature   cPPT/CTS: central polypurine tract and central termination sequence of HIV-1
