[The description below was written by a language model from this plasmid's Addgene catalogue record and pLannotate feature annotations shown in this document.]
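Description:
RET gRNA (BRDN0001147871) is a third-generation lentiviral guide RNA plasmid built on the lentiGuide-Puro backbone and designed to target the human RET gene, which encodes a receptor tyrosine kinase. It is one clone from a human kinome gRNA collection whose guides were chosen using optimized sgRNA design rules. In bacteria it is maintained as a high-copy plasmid through a ColE1/pUC-type origin and selected with ampicillin via β-lactamase. An f1 origin, an SV40 origin and poly(A) signal, and remnants of lac and phage promoter elements are also annotated in the backbone.

The lentiviral transfer cassette begins with an RSV promoter fused to a truncated HIV-1 5' LTR, which makes genomic RNA production Tat-independent. This is followed by the Ψ packaging signal with a partial gag sequence, the Rev response element for Rev-dependent nuclear export, and a central polypurine tract. The cassette ends in a ΔU3 self-inactivating 3' LTR. Within this frame, a human U6 RNA polymerase III promoter drives the RET-specific spacer joined to the Streptococcus pyogenes Cas9 guide scaffold. Downstream, an EF-1α core promoter with its intron A expresses puromycin N-acetyltransferase for selection of transduced mammalian cells, and a WPRE enhances transcript expression.

The plasmid does not encode Cas9. It is meant to be used with a separate Cas9 lentiviral vector or in cell lines already expressing Cas9, where the stably integrated guide directs cleavage and disruption of RET for knockout studies.
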