Addgene plasmid #77496: RET gRNA (BRDN0001147871)
Purpose: 3rd generation lentiviral gRNA plasmid targeting human RET
Depositing lab: John Doench & David Root. Depositing organization: Broad Institute. Publication: Optimized sgRNA design to maximize activity and minimize off-target effects of CRISPR-Cas9. Doench JG, Fusi N, Sullender M, Hegde M, Vaimberg EW, Donovan KF, Smith I, Tothova Z, Wilen C, Orchard R, Virgin HW, Listgarten J, Root DE. Nat Biotechnol. 2016 Jan 18. doi: 10.1038/nbt.3437. PubMed 26780180.
Backbone
  Vector backbone: lentiGuide-Puro
  Backbone manufacturer: Zhang Lab (Addgene plasmid # 52963)
  Vector type: Mammalian Expression, Lentiviral, CRISPR
  Selectable markers: Puromycin
Growth in bacteria
  Bacterial resistance: Ampicillin, 100 μg/mL
  Growth temperature: 37°C
  Growth strain: DH5alpha
  Copy number: High Copy
Gene/Insert
  Gene/Insert name: RET (alt names: RET; NM_020630.4)
  gRNA/shRNA sequence: TGCCGAACTTCACTACATGG
  Species: H. sapiens (human)
  Entrez Gene: RET (a.k.a. CDHF12, CDHR16, HSCR1, MEN2A, MEN2B, MTC1, PTC, RET-ELE1)
  Promoter: hU6
  Cloning method: Unknown
  Sequencing primers: 5′ U6-F; 3′ pS2-R
Terms and licenses: Academic/Nonprofit Terms; Industry Terms: Not Available to Industry
Depositor comments: The gRNA was designed to target the following Genbank reference sequence(s): NM_020630.4,NM_020975.4. Note that this plasmid does NOT contain Cas9. It should be used in conjunction with lentiCas9-Blast (Addgene #52962) or otherwise with cell lines already expressing Cas9. Browse the full kinome gRNA library at http://www.addgene.org/pooled-library/broadgpp-human-kinome/ or visit http://www.broadinstitute.org/rnai/public/ for detailed protocols and information.
How to cite: RET gRNA (BRDN0001147871) was a gift from John Doench & David Root (Addgene plasmid # 77496 ; http://n2t.net/addgene:77496 ; RRID:Addgene_77496)
