>Addgene plasmid #77496 | RET gRNA (BRDN0001147871) | depositor partial sequence | sequence record 144956 | Target Sequence
TGCCGAACTTCACTACATGG
