>Addgene plasmid #77496 | RET gRNA (BRDN0001147871) | addgene partial sequence | sequence record 187875 | hU6-F
GTAGAAAGTAATAATTTCTTGGGTAGTTTGCAGTTTTAAAATTATGTTTTAAAATGGACTATCATATGCT
TACCGTAACTTGAAAGTATTTCGATTTCTTGGCTTTATATATCTTGTGGAAAGGACGAAACACCGTGCCG
AACTTCACTACATGGTTTTAGAGCTAGAAATAGCAAGTTAAAATAAGGCTAGTCCGTTATCAACTTGAAA
AAGTGGCACCGAGTCGGTGCTTTTTTAAGCTTGGCGTAACTAGATCTTGAGACAAATGGCAGTATTCATC
CACAATTTTAAAAGAAAAGGGGGGATTGGGGGGTACAGTGCAGGGGAAAGAATAGTAGACATAATAGCAA
CAGACATACAAACTAAAGAATTACAAAAACAAATTACAAAAATTCAAAATTTTCGGGTTTATTACAGGGA
CAGCAGAGATCCACTTTGGCGCCGGCTCGAGGGGGCCCGGGTGCAAAGATGGATAAAGTTTTAAACAGAG
AGGAATCTTTGCAGCTAATGGACCTTCTAGGTCTTGAAAGGAGTGGGAATTGGCTCCGGTGCCCGTCAGT
GGGCAGAGCG
